Addgene plasmid #185378: pX459-puro-hCASP8
Purpose: For mammalian expression of guide RNA: AAGCAATCTGTCCTTCCTGA that targets human CASP8 (Caspase 8)
Depositing lab: Ayaz Najafov. Depositing organization: University of Texas Southwestern Medical Center.
Backbone
  Vector backbone: pX459-Puro
  Vector type: Mammalian Expression
  Selectable markers: Puromycin
Growth in bacteria
  Bacterial resistance: Ampicillin, 100 μg/mL
  Growth temperature: 37°C
  Growth strain: DH5alpha
  Copy number: Unknown
Gene/Insert
  Gene/Insert name: CASP8
  gRNA/shRNA sequence: guide RNA: AAGCAATCTGTCCTTCCTGA
  Species: H. sapiens (human)
  Insert size (bp): 26
  Mutation: WT
  Entrez Gene: CASP8 (a.k.a. ALPS2B, CAP4, Casp-8, FLICE, MACH, MCH5)
  Cloning method: Restriction Enzyme; 5′ cloning site BbsI (destroyed during cloning); 3′ cloning site BbsI (destroyed during cloning)
Terms and licenses: Academic/Nonprofit Terms; Industry Terms: Not Available to Industry
How to cite: pX459-puro-hCASP8 was a gift from Ayaz Najafov (Addgene plasmid # 185378 ; http://n2t.net/addgene:185378 ; RRID:Addgene_185378)
