[The description below was written by a language model from this plasmid's Addgene catalogue record and pLannotate feature annotations shown in this document.]
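Description:
pX459-puro-hCASP8 is an all-in-one CRISPR/Cas9 mammalian expression plasmid of about 9.2 kb, built on the pX459-Puro backbone and carrying a single guide RNA directed against human CASP8 (caspase 8). A short oligonucleotide insert of 26 bp encoding the spacer was placed between the backbone's two BbsI sites, both of which were destroyed in the process. This puts the spacer between the human U6 RNA polymerase III promoter and the Streptococcus pyogenes gRNA scaffold, so that a complete guide is transcribed in transfected cells. The annotation also reports a second, partial scaffold fragment just downstream of the full one.

The second expression unit uses a CMV enhancer, chicken β-actin promoter and hybrid intron to drive S. pyogenes Cas9. The annotation software splits Cas9 into contiguous N- and C-terminal portions, but together these form one continuous reading frame. Cas9 is followed by a nucleoplasmin bipartite nuclear localization signal, and then by a puromycin N-acetyltransferase coding sequence and a bGH polyadenylation signal. The element linking Cas9 to PuroR is not annotated in the feature table. Their arrangement under a single promoter and poly(A) signal implies co-expression from one transcript, which allows puromycin enrichment of cells that received the nuclease. A single AAV2 ITR lies downstream of the cassette, and the record does not indicate any use for viral packaging.

In bacteria the plasmid is maintained through a high-copy ColE1/pUC-type origin and selected with ampicillin via β-lactamase. An f1 origin is also present, along with small bom and rop fragments. According to the record, the plasmid is intended for expressing the CASP8-targeting guide in mammalian cells, and the presence of wild-type Cas9 is consistent with gene disruption experiments on human caspase 8.
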