Features (pLannotate 1.2.2; 19 found; start..end, strand, type, name):
      1..241     +  promoter       U6 promoter: RNA polymerase III promoter for human U6 snRNA
    271..346     +  misc_RNA       gRNA scaffold: guide RNA scaffold for the Streptococcus pyogenes CRISPR/Cas9 system
    353..396     +  misc_RNA       gRNA scaffold (fragment): guide RNA scaffold for the Streptococcus pyogenes CRISPR/Cas9 system
    443..728     +  enhancer       CMV enhancer: human cytomegalovirus immediate early enhancer; contains an 18-bp deletion relative to the standard CMV enhancer
    730..1007    +  promoter       chicken β-actin promoter: No description available
   1008..1235    +  intron         hybrid intron: hybrid between chicken β-actin (CBA) and minute virus of mice (MMV) introns (Gray et al., 2011)
   1373..2974    +  CDS            Cas9(N): N-terminal portion of Streptococcus pyogenes Cas9 (Zetsche et al., 2015)
   2975..5473    +  CDS            Cas9(C): C-terminal portion of Streptococcus pyogenes Cas9 (Zetsche et al., 2015)
   5474..5521    +  CDS            nucleoplasmin NLS: bipartite nuclear localization signal from nucleoplasmin
   5591..6190    +  CDS            PuroR (fragment): puromycin N-acetyltransferase; pac from Streptomyces; confers resistance to puromycin
   6224..6335    +  polyA_signal   bGH poly(A) signal: bovine growth hormone polyadenylation signal
   6440..6580    +  repeat_region  AAV2 ITR: inverted terminal repeat of adeno-associated virus serotype 2 inverted
   6585..6636    -  misc_feature   bom (fragment): basis of mobility region from pBR322
   6655..7110    +  rep_origin     f1 ori (sequence partly withheld): f1 bacteriophage origin of replication; arrow indicates direction of (+) strand synthesis
   7111..7160    -  misc_feature   bom (fragment): basis of mobility region from pBR322
   7262..7297    -  CDS            rop (fragment): Rop protein, which maintains plasmids at low copy number; rop
   7392..7496    +  promoter       AmpR promoter: bla
   7497..8357    +  CDS            AmpR: β-lactamase; bla; confers resistance to ampicillin, carbenicillin, and related antibiotics
   8528..9116    +  rep_origin     ori: high-copy-number ColE1/pMB1/pBR322/pUC origin of replication
>Addgene plasmid #185378 | pX459-puro-hCASP8 | addgene full sequence | sequence record 363829 | Addgene NGS Result
GAGGGCCTATTTCCCATGATTCCTTCATATTTGCATATACGATACAAGGCTGTTAGAGAGATAATTGGAA
TTAATTTGACTGTAAACACAAAGATATTAGTACAAAATACGTGACGTAGAAAGTAATAATTTCTTGGGTA
GTTTGCAGTTTTAAAATTATGTTTTAAAATGGACTATCATATGCTTACCGTAACTTGAAAGTATTTCGAT
TTCTTGGCTTTATATATCTTGTGGAAAGGACGAAACACCGAAGCAATCTGTCCTTCCTGAGTTTTAGAGC
TAGAAATAGCAAGTTAAAATAAGGCTAGTCCGTTATCAACTTGAAAAAGTGGCACCGAGTCGGTGCTTTT
TTGTTTTAGAGCTAGAAATAGCAAGTTAAAATAAGGCTAGTCCGTTTTTAGCGCGTGCGCCAATTCTGCA
GACAAATGGCTCTAGAGGTACCCGTTACATAACTTACGGTAAATGGCCCGCCTGGCTGACCGCCCAACGA
CCCCCGCCCATTGACGTCAATAGTAACGCCAATAGGGACTTTCCATTGACGTCAATGGGTGGAGTATTTA
CGGTAAACTGCCCACTTGGCAGTACATCAAGTGTATCATATGCCAAGTACGCCCCCTATTGACGTCAATG
ACGGTAAATGGCCCGCCTGGCATTGTGCCCAGTACATGACCTTATGGGACTTTCCTACTTGGCAGTACAT
CTACGTATTAGTCATCGCTATTACCATGGTCGAGGTGAGCCCCACGTTCTGCTTCACTCTCCCCATCTCC
CCCCCCTCCCCACCCCCAATTTTGTATTTATTTATTTTTTAATTATTTTGTGCAGCGATGGGGGCGGGGG
GGGGGGGGGGGCGCGCGCCAGGCGGGGCGGGGCGGGGCGAGGGGCGGGGCGGGGCGAGGCGGAGAGGTGC
GGCGGCAGCCAATCAGAGCGGCGCGCTCCGAAAGTTTCCTTTTATGGCGAGGCGGCGGCGGCGGCGGCCC
TATAAAAAGCGAAGCGCGCGGCGGGCGGGAGTCGCTGCGCGCTGCCTTCGCCCCGTGCCCCGCTCCGCCG
CCGCCTCGCGCCGCCCGCCCCGGCTCTGACTGACCGCGTTACTCCCACAGGTGAGCGGGCGGGACGGCCC
TTCTCCTCCGGGCTGTAATTAGCTGAGCAAGAGGTAAGGGTTTAAGGGATGGTTGGTTGGTGGGGTATTA
ATGTTTAATTACCTGGAGCACCTGCCTGAAATCACTTTTTTTCAGGTTGGACCGGTGCCACCATGGACTA
TAAGGACCACGACGGAGACTACAAGGATCATGATATTGATTACAAAGACGATGACGATAAGATGGCCCCA
AAGAAGAAGCGGAAGGTCGGTATCCACGGAGTCCCAGCAGCCGACAAGAAGTACAGCATCGGCCTGGACA
TCGGCACCAACTCTGTGGGCTGGGCCGTGATCACCGACGAGTACAAGGTGCCCAGCAAGAAATTCAAGGT
GCTGGGCAACACCGACCGGCACAGCATCAAGAAGAACCTGATCGGAGCCCTGCTGTTCGACAGCGGCGAA
ACAGCCGAGGCCACCCGGCTGAAGAGAACCGCCAGAAGAAGATACACCAGACGGAAGAACCGGATCTGCT
ATCTGCAAGAGATCTTCAGCAACGAGATGGCCAAGGTGGACGACAGCTTCTTCCACAGACTGGAAGAGTC
CTTCCTGGTGGAAGAGGATAAGAAGCACGAGCGGCACCCCATCTTCGGCAACATCGTGGACGAGGTGGCC
TACCACGAGAAGTACCCCACCATCTACCACCTGAGAAAGAAACTGGTGGACAGCACCGACAAGGCCGACC
TGCGGCTGATCTATCTGGCCCTGGCCCACATGATCAAGTTCCGGGGCCACTTCCTGATCGAGGGCGACCT
GAACCCCGACAACAGCGACGTGGACAAGCTGTTCATCCAGCTGGTGCAGACCTACAACCAGCTGTTCGAG
GAAAACCCCATCAACGCCAGCGGCGTGGACGCCAAGGCCATCCTGTCTGCCAGACTGAGCAAGAGCAGAC
GGCTGGAAAATCTGATCGCCCAGCTGCCCGGCGAGAAGAAGAATGGCCTGTTCGGAAACCTGATTGCCCT
GAGCCTGGGCCTGACCCCCAACTTCAAGAGCAACTTCGACCTGGCCGAGGATGCCAAACTGCAGCTGAGC
AAGGACACCTACGACGACGACCTGGACAACCTGCTGGCCCAGATCGGCGACCAGTACGCCGACCTGTTTC
TGGCCGCCAAGAACCTGTCCGACGCCATCCTGCTGAGCGACATCCTGAGAGTGAACACCGAGATCACCAA
GGCCCCCCTGAGCGCCTCTATGATCAAGAGATACGACGAGCACCACCAGGACCTGACCCTGCTGAAAGCT
CTCGTGCGGCAGCAGCTGCCTGAGAAGTACAAAGAGATTTTCTTCGACCAGAGCAAGAACGGCTACGCCG
GCTACATTGACGGCGGAGCCAGCCAGGAAGAGTTCTACAAGTTCATCAAGCCCATCCTGGAAAAGATGGA
CGGCACCGAGGAACTGCTCGTGAAGCTGAACAGAGAGGACCTGCTGCGGAAGCAGCGGACCTTCGACAAC
GGCAGCATCCCCCACCAGATCCACCTGGGAGAGCTGCACGCCATTCTGCGGCGGCAGGAAGATTTTTACC
CATTCCTGAAGGACAACCGGGAAAAGATCGAGAAGATCCTGACCTTCCGCATCCCCTACTACGTGGGCCC
TCTGGCCAGGGGAAACAGCAGATTCGCCTGGATGACCAGAAAGAGCGAGGAAACCATCACCCCCTGGAAC
TTCGAGGAAGTGGTGGACAAGGGCGCTTCCGCCCAGAGCTTCATCGAGCGGATGACCAACTTCGATAAGA
ACCTGCCCAACGAGAAGGTGCTGCCCAAGCACAGCCTGCTGTACGAGTACTTCACCGTGTATAACGAGCT
GACCAAAGTGAAATACGTGACCGAGGGAATGAGAAAGCCCGCCTTCCTGAGCGGCGAGCAGAAAAAGGCC
ATCGTGGACCTGCTGTTCAAGACCAACCGGAAAGTGACCGTGAAGCAGCTGAAAGAGGACTACTTCAAGA
AAATCGAGTGCTTCGACTCCGTGGAAATCTCCGGCGTGGAAGATCGGTTCAACGCCTCCCTGGGCACATA
CCACGATCTGCTGAAAATTATCAAGGACAAGGACTTCCTGGACAATGAGGAAAACGAGGACATTCTGGAA
GATATCGTGCTGACCCTGACACTGTTTGAGGACAGAGAGATGATCGAGGAACGGCTGAAAACCTATGCCC
ACCTGTTCGACGACAAAGTGATGAAGCAGCTGAAGCGGCGGAGATACACCGGCTGGGGCAGGCTGAGCCG
GAAGCTGATCAACGGCATCCGGGACAAGCAGTCCGGCAAGACAATCCTGGATTTCCTGAAGTCCGACGGC
TTCGCCAACAGAAACTTCATGCAGCTGATCCACGACGACAGCCTGACCTTTAAAGAGGACATCCAGAAAG
CCCAGGTGTCCGGCCAGGGCGATAGCCTGCACGAGCACATTGCCAATCTGGCCGGCAGCCCCGCCATTAA
GAAGGGCATCCTGCAGACAGTGAAGGTGGTGGACGAGCTCGTGAAAGTGATGGGCCGGCACAAGCCCGAG
AACATCGTGATCGAAATGGCCAGAGAGAACCAGACCACCCAGAAGGGACAGAAGAACAGCCGCGAGAGAA
TGAAGCGGATCGAAGAGGGCATCAAAGAGCTGGGCAGCCAGATCCTGAAAGAACACCCCGTGGAAAACAC
CCAGCTGCAGAACGAGAAGCTGTACCTGTACTACCTGCAGAATGGGCGGGATATGTACGTGGACCAGGAA
CTGGACATCAACCGGCTGTCCGACTACGATGTGGACCATATCGTGCCTCAGAGCTTTCTGAAGGACGACT
CCATCGACAACAAGGTGCTGACCAGAAGCGACAAGAACCGGGGCAAGAGCGACAACGTGCCCTCCGAAGA
GGTCGTGAAGAAGATGAAGAACTACTGGCGGCAGCTGCTGAACGCCAAGCTGATTACCCAGAGAAAGTTC
GACAATCTGACCAAGGCCGAGAGAGGCGGCCTGAGCGAACTGGATAAGGCCGGCTTCATCAAGAGACAGC
TGGTGGAAACCCGGCAGATCACAAAGCACGTGGCACAGATCCTGGACTCCCGGATGAACACTAAGTACGA
CGAGAATGACAAGCTGATCCGGGAAGTGAAAGTGATCACCCTGAAGTCCAAGCTGGTGTCCGATTTCCGG
AAGGATTTCCAGTTTTACAAAGTGCGCGAGATCAACAACTACCACCACGCCCACGACGCCTACCTGAACG
CCGTCGTGGGAACCGCCCTGATCAAAAAGTACCCTAAGCTGGAAAGCGAGTTCGTGTACGGCGACTACAA
GGTGTACGACGTGCGGAAGATGATCGCCAAGAGCGAGCAGGAAATCGGCAAGGCTACCGCCAAGTACTTC
TTCTACAGCAACATCATGAACTTTTTCAAGACCGAGATTACCCTGGCCAACGGCGAGATCCGGAAGCGGC
CTCTGATCGAGACAAACGGCGAAACCGGGGAGATCGTGTGGGATAAGGGCCGGGATTTTGCCACCGTGCG
GAAAGTGCTGAGCATGCCCCAAGTGAATATCGTGAAAAAGACCGAGGTGCAGACAGGCGGCTTCAGCAAA
GAGTCTATCCTGCCCAAGAGGAACAGCGATAAGCTGATCGCCAGAAAGAAGGACTGGGACCCTAAGAAGT
ACGGCGGCTTCGACAGCCCCACCGTGGCCTATTCTGTGCTGGTGGTGGCCAAAGTGGAAAAGGGCAAGTC
CAAGAAACTGAAGAGTGTGAAAGAGCTGCTGGGGATCACCATCATGGAAAGAAGCAGCTTCGAGAAGAAT
CCCATCGACTTTCTGGAAGCCAAGGGCTACAAAGAAGTGAAAAAGGACCTGATCATCAAGCTGCCTAAGT
ACTCCCTGTTCGAGCTGGAAAACGGCCGGAAGAGAATGCTGGCCTCTGCCGGCGAACTGCAGAAGGGAAA
CGAACTGGCCCTGCCCTCCAAATATGTGAACTTCCTGTACCTGGCCAGCCACTATGAGAAGCTGAAGGGC
TCCCCCGAGGATAATGAGCAGAAACAGCTGTTTGTGGAACAGCACAAGCACTACCTGGACGAGATCATCG
AGCAGATCAGCGAGTTCTCCAAGAGAGTGATCCTGGCCGACGCTAATCTGGACAAAGTGCTGTCCGCCTA
CAACAAGCACCGGGATAAGCCCATCAGAGAGCAGGCCGAGAATATCATCCACCTGTTTACCCTGACCAAT
CTGGGAGCCCCTGCCGCCTTCAAGTACTTTGACACCACCATCGACCGGAAGAGGTACACCAGCACCAAAG
AGGTGCTGGACGCCACCCTGATCCACCAGAGCATCACCGGCCTGTACGAGACACGGATCGACCTGTCTCA
GCTGGGAGGCGACAAAAGGCCGGCGGCCACGAAAAAGGCCGGCCAGGCAAAAAAGAAAAAGGAATTCGGC
AGTGGAGAGGGCAGAGGAAGTCTGCTAACATGCGGTGACGTCGAGGAGAATCCTGGCCCAATGACCGAGT
ACAAGCCCACGGTGCGCCTCGCCACCCGCGACGACGTCCCCAGGGCCGTACGCACCCTCGCCGCCGCGTT
CGCCGACTACCCCGCCACGCGCCACACCGTCGATCCGGACCGCCACATCGAGCGGGTCACCGAGCTGCAA
GAACTCTTCCTCACGCGCGTCGGGCTCGACATCGGCAAGGTGTGGGTCGCGGACGACGGCGCCGCGGTGG
CGGTCTGGACCACGCCGGAGAGCGTCGAAGCGGGGGCGGTGTTCGCCGAGATCGGCCCGCGCATGGCCGA
GTTGAGCGGTTCCCGGCTGGCCGCGCAGCAACAGATGGAAGGCCTCCTGGCGCCGCACCGGCCCAAGGAG
CCCGCGTGGTTCCTGGCCACCGTCGGCGTCTCGCCCGACCACCAGGGCAAGGGTCTGGGCAGCGCCGTCG
TGCTCCCCGGAGTGGAGGCGGCCGAGCGCGCCGGGGTGCCCGCCTTCCTGGAGACCTCCGCGCCCCACAA
CCTCCCCTTCTACGAGCGGCTCGGCTTCACCGTCACCGCCGACGTCGAGGTGCCCGAAGGACCGCGCACC
TGGTGCATGACCCGCAAGCCCGGTGCCTGAGAATTCTAACTAGAGCTCGCTGATCAGCCTCGACTGTGCC
TTCTAGTTGCCAGCCATCTGTTGTTTGCCCCTCCCCCGTGCCTTCCTTGACCCTGGAAGGTGCCACTCCC
ACTGTCCTTTCCTAATAAAATGAGGAAATTGCATCGCATTGTCTGAGTAGGTGTCATTCTATTCTGGGGG
GTGGGGTGGGGCAGGACAGCAAGGGGGAGGATTGGGAAGAGAATAGCAGGCATGCTGGGGAGCGGCCGCA
GGAACCCCTAGTGATGGAGTTGGCCACTCCCTCTCTGCGCGCTCGCTCGCTCACTGAGGCCGGGCGACCA
AAGGTCGCCCGACGCCCGGGCTTTGCCCGGGCGGCCTCAGTGAGCGAGCGAGCGCGCAGCTGCCTGCAGG
GGCGCCTGATGCGGTATTTTCTCCTTACGCATCTGTGCGGTATTTCACACCGCATA
[95 nt withheld, positions 6637-6731]
T
[46 nt withheld, positions 6733-6778]
C
[141 nt withheld, positions 6780-6920]
CCTTTGACGTTGGAGTCCACGTTCTTT
[37 nt withheld, positions 6948-6984]
ACTCTATCTCGGGCTATTCTTTTGATTTATAAGGGATTTTGCCGATTTCGGTCTATTGGTTAAAAAATGA
GCTGATTTAACAAAAATTTAACGCGAATTTTAACAAAATATTAACGTTTACAATTTTATGGTGCACTCTC
AGTACAATCTGCTCTGATGCCGCATAGTTAAGCCAGCCCCGACACCCGCCAACACCCGCTGACGCGCCCT
GACGGGCTTGTCTGCTCCCGGCATCCGCTTACAGACAAGCTGTGACCGTCTCCGGGAGCTGCATGTGTCA
GAGGTTTTCACCGTCATCACCGAAACGCGCGAGACGAAAGGGCCTCGTGATACGCCTATTTTTATAGGTT
AATGTCATGATAATAATGGTTTCTTAGACGTCAGGTGGCACTTTTCGGGGAAATGTGCGCGGAACCCCTA
TTTGTTTATTTTTCTAAATACATTCAAATATGTATCCGCTCATGAGACAATAACCCTGATAAATGCTTCA
ATAATATTGAAAAAGGAAGAGTATGAGTATTCAACATTTCCGTGTCGCCCTTATTCCCTTTTTTGCGGCA
TTTTGCCTTCCTGTTTTTGCTCACCCAGAAACGCTGGTGAAAGTAAAAGATGCTGAAGATCAGTTGGGTG
CACGAGTGGGTTACATCGAACTGGATCTCAACAGCGGTAAGATCCTTGAGAGTTTTCGCCCCGAAGAACG
TTTTCCAATGATGAGCACTTTTAAAGTTCTGCTATGTGGCGCGGTATTATCCCGTATTGACGCCGGGCAA
GAGCAACTCGGTCGCCGCATACACTATTCTCAGAATGACTTGGTTGAGTACTCACCAGTCACAGAAAAGC
ATCTTACGGATGGCATGACAGTAAGAGAATTATGCAGTGCTGCCATAACCATGAGTGATAACACTGCGGC
CAACTTACTTCTGACAACGATCGGAGGACCGAAGGAGCTAACCGCTTTTTTGCACAACATGGGGGATCAT
GTAACTCGCCTTGATCGTTGGGAACCGGAGCTGAATGAAGCCATACCAAACGACGAGCGTGACACCACGA
TGCCTGTAGCAATGGCAACAACGTTGCGCAAACTATTAACTGGCGAACTACTTACTCTAGCTTCCCGGCA
ACAATTAATAGACTGGATGGAGGCGGATAAAGTTGCAGGACCACTTCTGCGCTCGGCCCTTCCGGCTGGC
TGGTTTATTGCTGATAAATCTGGAGCCGGTGAGCGTGGAAGCCGCGGTATCATTGCAGCACTGGGGCCAG
ATGGTAAGCCCTCCCGTATCGTAGTTATCTACACGACGGGGAGTCAGGCAACTATGGATGAACGAAATAG
ACAGATCGCTGAGATAGGTGCCTCACTGATTAAGCATTGGTAACTGTCAGACCAAGTTTACTCATATATA
CTTTAGATTGATTTAAAACTTCATTTTTAATTTAAAAGGATCTAGGTGAAGATCCTTTTTGATAATCTCA
TGACCAAAATCCCTTAACGTGAGTTTTCGTTCCACTGAGCGTCAGACCCCGTAGAAAAGATCAAAGGATC
TTCTTGAGATCCTTTTTTTCTGCGCGTAATCTGCTGCTTGCAAACAAAAAAACCACCGCTACCAGCGGTG
GTTTGTTTGCCGGATCAAGAGCTACCAACTCTTTTTCCGAAGGTAACTGGCTTCAGCAGAGCGCAGATAC
CAAATACTGTTCTTCTAGTGTAGCCGTAGTTAGGCCACCACTTCAAGAACTCTGTAGCACCGCCTACATA
CCTCGCTCTGCTAATCCTGTTACCAGTGGCTGCTGCCAGTGGCGATAAGTCGTGTCTTACCGGGTTGGAC
TCAAGACGATAGTTACCGGATAAGGCGCAGCGGTCGGGCTGAACGGGGGGTTCGTGCACACAGCCCAGCT
TGGAGCGAACGACCTACACCGAACTGAGATACCTACAGCGTGAGCTATGAGAAAGCGCCACGCTTCCCGA
AGGGAGAAAGGCGGACAGGTATCCGGTAAGCGGCAGGGTCGGAACAGGAGAGCGCACGAGGGAGCTTCCA
GGGGGAAACGCCTGGTATCTTTATAGTCCTGTCGGGTTTCGCCACCTCTGACTTGAGCGTCGATTTTTGT
GATGCTCGTCAGGGGGGCGGAGCCTATGGAAAAACGCCAGCAACGCGGCCTTTTTACGGTTCCTGGCCTT
TTGCTGGCCTTTTGCTCACATGT
